>Addgene plasmid #195000 | pExp-His-zBasic-RBD-Avi | addgene full sequence | sequence record 382968 | Addgene NGS Result
TGCAGCTGATTAATACGACTCACTATAGGGAATTGTGAGCGGATAACAATTCCTCTAGAAATAATTTTGT
TTAACTTTAAGAAGGAGATATATCCATGAATCACCATCACCATCACCATCACCATTCTGGCACTAGTGGC
GTTGACAACAAATTCAACAAAGAACGTCGCCGTGCGCGTCGCGAAATCCGTCACCTGCCGAACCTCAACC
GTGAACAGCGTCGTGCGTTCATCCGTTCTCTGCGTGACGACCCGTCTCAGTCTGCGAACCTGCTGGCGGA
AGCGAAGAAACTGAACGACGCACAACCGAAAAGCGGTACCGAAAACCTGTACTTCCAGGGTTCTGGTACT
AACCTGTGCCCGTTCGGTGAAGTTTTCAACGCGACCCGTTTCGCGTCCGTCTACGCGTGGAACCGTAAAC
GTATCTCTAACTGCGTTGCGGACTACTCTGTCCTGTACAACTCTGCGTCTTTCTCTACCTTTAAATGCTA
CGGTGTTTCTCCGACCAAACTGAACGACCTCTGCTTTACCAACGTTTATGCCGACTCTTTCGTTATCCGT
GGTGACGAAGTTCGTCAGATCGCGCCAGGTCAAACCGGCAAAATCGCGGATTACAATTACAAACTGCCGG
ACGATTTCACCGGTTGTGTTATTGCTTGGAACTCTAACAACCTGGACTCTAAAGTTGGTGGTAACTACAA
CTACCTGTATCGTCTGTTCCGTAAATCTAACCTCAAACCATTTGAACGTGACATCAGCACCGAAATCTAC
CAGGCGGGTTCTACCCCGTGCAACGGTGTCGAGGGTTTCAACTGCTACTTCCCGCTGCAGTCTTATGGTT
TCCAGCCTACTAACGGCGTTGGTTACCAGCCGTACCGTGTTGTTGTTCTGTCTTTCGAACTGCTGCACGC
TCCTGCTACCGTTTGTGGTCCGGGCTCGAGCGGACTGAATGACATTTTCGAAGCACAGAAGATCGAATGG
CATGAAGCCTAAGCTTGAGTATTCTATAGTGTCACCTAAATCCCAGCTTGATCCGGCTGCTAACAAAGCC
CGAAAGGAAGCTGAGTTGGCTGCTGCCACCGCTGAGCAATAACTAGCATAACCCCTTGGGGCCTCTAAAC
GGGTCTTGAGGGGTTTTTTGCTGAAAGGAGGAACTATATCCGGATAACCTGGCGTAATAGCGAAGAGGCC
CGCACCGATCGCCCTTCCCAACAGTTGCGCAGCCTGAATGGCGAATGGAAATTGTAAGCGTTAATATTTT
GTTAAAATTCGCGTTAAATTTTTGTTAAATCAGCTCATTTTTTAACCAATAGGCCGAAATCGGCAAAATC
CCTTATAAATCAAAAGAATAGACCGAGATAGGGT
[37 nt withheld, positions 1365-1401]
AAAGAACGTGGACTCCAACGTCAAAGG
[32 nt withheld, positions 1429-1460]
AGCTTGCATGCCTGCAGGTCGGAAGCATAAAGTGTAAAGCCTGGGGTGCCTAATGAGTGAGCTAACTTAC
ATTAATTGCGTTGCGCTCACTGCCCGCTTTCCAGTCGGGAAACCTGTCGTGCCAGCTGCATTAATGAATC
GGCCAACGCGCGGGGAGAGGCGGTTTGCGTATTGGGCGCCAGGGTGGTTTTTCTTTTCACCAGTGAGACG
GGCAACAGCTGATTGCCCTTCACCGCCTGGCCCTGAGAGAGTTGCAGCAAGCGGTCCACGCTGGTTTGCC
CCAGCAGGCGAAAATCCTGTTTGATGGTGGTTAACGGCGGGATATAACATGAGCTGTCTTCGGTATCGTC
GTATCCCACTACCGAGATATCCGCACCAACGCGCAGCCCGGACTCGGTAATGGCGCGCATTGCGCCCAGC
GCCATCTGATCGTTGGCAACCAGCATCGCAGTGGGAACGATGCCCTCATTCAGCATTTGCATGGTTTGTT
GAAAACCGGACATGGCACTCCAGTCGCCTTCCCGTTCCGCTATCGGCTGAATTTGATTGCGAGTGAGATA
TTTATGCCAGCCAGCCAGACGCAGACGCGCCGAGACAGAACTTAATGGGCCCGCTAACAGCGCGATTTGC
TGGTGACCCAATGCGACCAGATGCTCCACGCCCAGTCGCGTACCGTCTTCATGGGAGAAAATAATACTGT
TGATGGGTGTCTGGTCAGAGACATCAAGAAATAACGCCGGAACATTAGTGCAGGCAGCTTCCACAGCAAT
GGCATCCTGGTCATCCAGCGGATAGTTAATGATCAGCCCACTGACGCGTTGCGCGAGAAGATTGTGCACC
GCCGCTTTACAGGCTTCGACGCCGCTTCGTTCTACCATCGACACCACCACGCTGGCACCCAGTTGATCGG
CGCGAGATTTAATCGCCGCGACAATTTGCGACGGCGCGTGCAGGGCCAGACTGGAGGTGGCAACGCCAAT
CAGCAACGACTGTTTGCCCGCCAGTTGTTGTGCCACGCGGTTGGGAATGTAATTCAGCTCCGCCATCGCC
GCTTCCACTTTTTCCCGCGTTTTCGCAGAAACGTGGCTGGCCTGGTTCACCACGCGGGAAACGGTCTGAT
AAGAGACACCGGCATACTCTGCGACATCGTATAACGTTACTGGTTTCACATTCACCACCCTGAATTGACT
CTCTTCCGGGCGCTATCATGCCATACCGCGAAAGGTTTTGCACCATTCGATGGTGTCGGCGAGCTCGAAT
TGTGAACCATCACCCT
[91 nt withheld, positions 2737-2827]
G
[124 nt withheld, positions 2829-2952]
CCTGATGCGGTATTTTCTCCTTACGCATCTGTGCGGTATTTCACACCGCATATGGTGCACTCTCAGTACA
ATCTGCTCTGATGCCGCATAGTTAAGCCAGCCCCGACACCCGCCAACACCCGCTGACGCGCCCTGACGGG
CTTGTCTGCTCCCGGCATCCGCTTACAGACAAGCTGTGACCGTCTCCGGGAGCTGCATGTGTCAGAGGTT
TTCACCGTCATCACCGAAACGCGCGAGACGAAAGGGCCTCGTGATACGCCTATTTTTATAGGTTAATGTC
ATGATAATAATGGTTTCTTAGACGTCAGGTGGCACTTTTCGGGGAAATGTGCGCGGAACCCCTATTTGTT
TATTTTTCTAAATACATTCAAATATGTATCCGCTCATGAGACAATAACCCTGATAAATGCTTCAATAATA
TTGAAAAAGGAAGAGTATGAGTATTCAACATTTCCGTGTCGCCCTTATTCCCTTTTTTGCGGCATTTTGC
CTTCCTGTTTTTGCTCACCCAGAAACGCTGGTGAAAGTAAAAGATGCTGAAGATCAGTTGGGTGCACGAG
TGGGTTACATCGAACTGGATCTCAACAGCGGTAAGATCCTTGAGAGTTTTCGCCCCGAAGAACGTTTTCC
AATGATGAGCACTTTTAAAGTTCTGCTATGTGGCGCGGTATTATCCCGTATTGACGCCGGGCAAGAGCAA
CTCGGTCGCCGCATACACTATTCTCAGAATGACTTGGTTGAGTACTCACCAGTCACAGAAAAGCATCTTA
CGGATGGCATGACAGTAAGAGAATTATGCAGTGCTGCCATAACCATGAGTGATAACACTGCGGCCAACTT
ACTTCTGACAACGATCGGAGGACCGAAGGAGCTAACCGCTTTTTTGCACAACATGGGGGATCATGTAACT
CGCCTTGATCGTTGGGAACCGGAGCTGAATGAAGCCATACCAAACGACGAGCGTGACACCACGATGCCTG
TAGCAATGGCAACAACGTTGCGCAAACTATTAACTGGCGAACTACTTACTCTAGCTTCCCGGCAACAATT
AATAGACTGGATGGAGGCGGATAAAGTTGCAGGACCACTTCTGCGCTCGGCCCTTCCGGCTGGCTGGTTT
ATTGCTGATAAATCTGGAGCCGGTGAGCGTGGTTCTCGCGGTATCATTGCAGCACTGGGGCCAGATGGTA
AGCCCTCCCGTATCGTAGTTATCTACACGACGGGGAGTCAGGCAACTATGGATGAACGAAATAGACAGAT
CGCTGAGATAGGTGCCTCACTGATTAAGCATTGGTAACTGTCAGACCAAGTTTACTCATATATACTTTAG
ATTGATTTAAAACTTCATTTTTAATTTAAAAGGATCTAGGTGAAGATCCTTTTTGATAATCTCATGACCA
AAATCCCTTAACGTGAGTTTTCGTTCCACTGAGCGTCAGACCCCGTAGAAAAGATCAAAGGATCTTCTTG
AGATCCTTTTTTTCTGCGCGTAATCTGCTGCTTGCAAACAAAAAAACCACCGCTACCAGCGGTGGTTTGT
TTGCCGGATCAAGAGCTACCAACTCTTTTTCCGAAGGTAACTGGCTTCAGCAGAGCGCAGATACCAAATA
CTGTTCTTCTAGTGTAGCCGTAGTTAGGCCACCACTTCAAGAACTCTGTAGCACCGCCTACATACCTCGC
TCTGCTAATCCTGTTACCAGTGGCTGCTGCCAGTGGCGATAAGTCGTGTCTTACCGGGTTGGACTCAAGA
CGATAGTTACCGGATAAGGCGCAGCGGTCGGGCTGAACGGGGGGTTCGTGCACACAGCCCAGCTTGGAGC
GAACGACCTACACCGAACTGAGATACCTACAGCGTGAGCTATGAGAAAGCGCCACGCTTCCCGAAGGGAG
AAAGGCGGACAGGTATCCGGTAAGCGGCAGGGTCGGAACAGGAGAGCGCACGAGGGAGCTTCCAGGGGGA
AACGCCTGGTATCTTTATAGTCCTGTCGGGTTTCGCCACCTCTGACTTGAGCGTCGATTTTTGTGATGCT
CGTCAGGGGGGCGGAGCCTATGGAAAAACGCCAGCAACGCGGCCTTTTTACGGTTCCTGGCCTTTTGCTG
GCCTTTTGCTCACATGTTCTTTCCTGCGTTATCCCCTGATTCTGTGGATAACCGTATTACCGCCTTTGAG
TGAGCTGATACCGCTCGCCGCAGCCGAACGACCGAGCGCAGCGAGTCAGTGAGCGAGGAAGCGGAAGAGC
GCCCAATACGCAAACCGCCTCTCCCCGCGCGTTGGCCGATTCATTAA
Features (pLannotate 1.2.2; 25 found; start..end, strand, type, name):
     11..29      +  promoter       T7 promoter: promoter for bacteriophage T7 RNA polymerase
     29..53      +  protein_bind   lac operator: The lac repressor binds to the lac operator to inhibit transcription in E. coli. This inhibition can be relieved by adding lactose or isopropyl-β-D-thiogalactopyranoside (IPTG). lac repressor encoded by lacI
     66..88      +  RBS            RBS: efficient ribosome binding site from bacteriophage T7 gene 10 (Olins and Rangwala, 1989)
    102..125     +  CDS            8xHis: 8xHis affinity tag
    144..165     +  CDS            ProtA (fragment): IgG-binding unit of Staphylococcus aureus protein A
    264..298     +  CDS            Z-basic tag (fragment): Z domain of staphylococcal protein A, engineered to contain multiple positive charges (Hedhammar and Hober, 2007) useful for purifying tagged proteins by cation-exchange chromatography
    321..339     +  CDS            TEV site (fragment): tobacco etch virus (TEV) protease recognition and cleavage site
    348..941     +  CDS            S (fragment): SPIKE_SARS2 - Experimental evidence at protein level: Swiss-Prot protein existence level 1. [Spike glycoprotein]: May down-regulate host tetherin (BST2) by lysosomal degradation, thereby counteracting its antiviral activity. From Severe acute respiratory syndrome coronavirus 2 (2019-nCoV) (SARS-CoV-2).
   1003..1021    -  promoter       SP6 promoter: promoter for bacteriophage SP6 RNA polymerase
   1036..1085    +  CDS            SET1 (fragment): solubility-enhancement tag derived from T7 phage gene 10B
   1093..1140    +  terminator     T7 terminator: transcription terminator for bacteriophage T7 RNA polymerase
   1169..1235    +  CDS            lacZα (fragment): LacZα fragment of β-galactosidase; lacZ fragment
   1239..1460    -  rep_origin     M13 ori (fragment) (sequence partly withheld): M13 bacteriophage origin of replication; arrow indicates direction of (+) strand synthesis
   1461..1481    -  misc_feature   MCS (fragment): pUC18/19 multiple cloning site
   1480..1498    -  promoter       lac UV5 promoter (fragment): E. coli lac promoter with an "up" mutation
   1513..1534    -  protein_bind   CAP binding site: CAP binding activates transcription in the presence of cAMP. E. coli catabolite activator protein
   1547..2629    -  CDS            lacI: lac repressor; lacI; The lac repressor binds to the lac operator to inhibit transcription in E. coli. This inhibition can be relieved by adding lactose or isopropyl-β-D-thiogalactopyranoside (IPTG).
   2630..2707    -  promoter       lacIq promoter: lacI (mutant); In the lacIq allele, a single base change in the promoter boosts expression of the lacI gene about 10-fold.
   2722..2952    -  rep_origin     f1 ori (fragment) (sequence partly withheld): f1 bacteriophage origin of replication; arrow indicates direction of (+) strand synthesis
   2953..3052    -  misc_feature   bom (fragment): basis of mobility region from pBR322
   3154..3189    -  CDS            rop (fragment): Rop protein, which maintains plasmids at low copy number; rop
   3284..3388    +  promoter       AmpR promoter: bla
   3389..4249    +  CDS            AmpR: β-lactamase; bla; confers resistance to ampicillin, carbenicillin, and related antibiotics
   4420..5008    +  rep_origin     ori: high-copy-number ColE1/pMB1/pBR322/pUC origin of replication
   5191..8       +  CDS            lacI (fragment) (across the origin): lac repressor; lacI; The lac repressor binds to the lac operator to inhibit transcription in E. coli. This inhibition can be relieved by adding lactose or isopropyl-β-D-thiogalactopyranoside (IPTG).
