[The description below was written by a language model from this plasmid's Addgene catalogue record and pLannotate feature annotations shown in this document.]
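Description:
pExp-His-zBasic-RBD-Avi is a 5.2 kb bacterial expression plasmid built on the pOP2A backbone for producing the receptor binding domain (RBD) of the SARS-CoV-2 spike glycoprotein in E. coli. It replicates from a high-copy ColE1/pUC-type origin and is selected with ampicillin through the β-lactamase (AmpR) gene. The plasmid also carries a full lacI gene under the lacIq promoter, which supplies abundant lac repressor. The feature table additionally picks up short fragments of f1/M13 origins, bom, rop, lacZα and other common vector sequences. These appear to be backbone remnants rather than functional parts.

Expression is driven by a T7lac arrangement: a T7 promoter immediately followed by a lac operator, then the phage T7 gene 10 ribosome binding site, with a T7 terminator downstream. Transcription therefore requires a host supplying T7 RNA polymerase and is held off by lac repressor until induced with IPTG. The open reading frame begins with an 8xHis tag for metal-affinity purification. This is followed by the Z-basic tag, a positively charged engineered Z domain of staphylococcal protein A that allows cation-exchange capture. A TEV protease site then allows the N-terminal tags to be removed from the spike RBD fragment. The catalogue entry records a C-terminal Avi-tag, the acceptor peptide for site-specific BirA biotinylation, although the automated annotation did not call it. The insert was introduced by ligation-independent cloning, using a BsaI site that was destroyed and an XhoI site that was retained. The stated purpose is production of Avi-tagged RBD in E. coli, and the associated publication concerns the discovery of monoclonal antibodies from pathogen-specific antibody-secreting cells.
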