Addgene plasmid #195000: pExp-His-zBasic-RBD-Avi
Purpose: Production of SARS-CoV2 receptor binding domain in E. coli with C-terminal Avi-tag
Depositing lab: Marko Hyvönen. Depositing organization: University of Cambridge. Publication: Rapid discovery of monoclonal antibodies by microfluidics-enabled FACS of single pathogen-specific antibody-secreting cells. Fischer K, Lulla A, So TY, Pereyra-Gerber P, Raybould MIJ, Kohler TN, Yam-Puc JC, Kaminski TS, Hughes R, Pyeatt GL, Leiss-Maier F, Brear P, Matheson NJ, Deane CM, Hyvonen M, Thaventhiran JED, Hollfelder F. Nat Biotechnol. 2025 Jun;43(6):960-970. doi: 10.1038/s41587-024-02346-5. Epub 2024 Aug 14. PubMed 39143416.
Backbone
  Vector backbone: pOP2A
  Vector type: Bacterial Expression
Growth in bacteria
  Bacterial resistance: Ampicillin, 100 μg/mL
  Growth temperature: 37°C
  Growth strain: DH5alpha
  Copy number: High Copy
Gene/Insert
  Gene/Insert name: RBD (alt name: SARS-CoV-2 protein S-protein receptor binding domain)
  Species: SARS-CoV-2
  Entrez Gene: S (a.k.a. GU280_gp02, spike glycoprotein)
  Promoter: T7lac
  Tag / fusion protein: His8-Zbasic (N terminal on insert); Avi-tag (C terminal on insert)
  Cloning method: Ligation Independent Cloning
  Sequencing primers: 5′ T7; 3′ T7T
Terms and licenses: Academic/Nonprofit Terms; Industry Terms: Not Available to Industry
Depositor comments: LIC cloning used 5' site BsaI (destroyed in cloning) and 3' site XhoI (not destroyed). Please visit https://doi.org/10.1101/2023.01.10.523494 for bioRxiv preprint.
How to cite: pExp-His-zBasic-RBD-Avi was a gift from Marko Hyvönen (Addgene plasmid # 195000 ; http://n2t.net/addgene:195000 ; RRID:Addgene_195000)
